Addgene plasmid #188305: pTXTL-T7max-LuxA
Purpose: Expression of LuxA via a T7 promoter in TXTL
Depositing lab: Kate Adamala. Depositing organization: University of Minnesota. Publication: Expanding luciferase reporter systems for cell-free protein expression. Sato W, Rasmussen M, Deich C, Engelhart AE, Adamala KP. Sci Rep. 2022 Jul 7;12(1):11489. doi: 10.1038/s41598-022-15624-6. PubMed 35798760.
Backbone
  Vector backbone: pCI-T7Max-UTR1-CTerminus8xHis-T500
  Backbone manufacturer: Adamala Lab
  Backbone size w/o insert (bp): 2876
  Vector type: Bacterial Expression, Luciferase, Synthetic Biology
Growth in bacteria
  Bacterial resistance: Ampicillin, 100 μg/mL
  Growth temperature: 37°C
  Growth strain: NEB5alpha
  Copy number: High Copy
Gene/Insert
  Gene/Insert name: luxA
  Species: Synthetic
  Insert size (bp): 1080
  Promoter: T7Max
  Cloning method: Restriction Enzyme; 5′ cloning site SpeI (not destroyed); 3′ cloning site XhoI (not destroyed)
  Sequencing primers: 5′ AATAATTTTGTTTAACTTTAAGAAGGAGATATA; 3′ GTTGTTGTACAGAAAAGCCCG
Resource information
  A portion of this plasmid was derived from a plasmid made by: Harry Mobley Lab
Terms and licenses: Academic/Nonprofit Terms; Industry Terms: Not Available to Industry
How to cite: pTXTL-T7max-LuxA was a gift from Kate Adamala (Addgene plasmid # 188305 ; http://n2t.net/addgene:188305 ; RRID:Addgene_188305)
