[The description below was written by a language model from this plasmid's Addgene catalogue record and pLannotate feature annotations shown in this document.]
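Description:
pTXTL-T7max-LuxA is a small (about 4 kb) high-copy bacterial plasmid designed as a template for cell-free transcription–translation (TXTL) reactions. It is built on the pCI-T7Max-UTR1-CTerminus8xHis-T500 backbone and is propagated in E. coli through a ColE1/pUC-type origin, with ampicillin selection provided by the β-lactamase gene under its own promoter. The backbone also carries an f1 phage origin, along with short annotated remnants of SV40 large T antigen, lacZα, bom and rop. These are fragments inherited from parental vectors rather than functional elements.

The payload is a 1,080 bp luxA coding sequence, listed as synthetic and matching the Photorhabdus luminescens LuxA protein, the alpha subunit of bacterial luciferase. It was cloned between SpeI and XhoI sites, both of which are retained. Transcription is driven by T7Max, an enhanced T7 RNA polymerase promoter that the annotation detects as a T7 promoter, and translation starts from a strong ribosome binding site derived from phage T7 gene 10. The backbone name indicates a UTR1 leader, a C-terminal 8xHis tag and a T500 terminator, but none of these is called in the feature table, so whether the tag is fused in frame to LuxA cannot be confirmed from the record.

The stated purpose is T7-driven expression of LuxA in TXTL, as part of work expanding the luciferase reporters available for cell-free protein expression. Bacterial luciferase functions as a LuxA/LuxB heterodimer, so light production would need LuxB and the appropriate substrates supplied separately. This plasmid encodes only LuxA.
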