Features (pLannotate 1.2.2; 11 found; start..end, strand, type, name):
     36..54      +  promoter       T7 promoter: promoter for bacteriophage T7 RNA polymerase
     63..85      +  RBS            RBS: efficient ribosome binding site from bacteriophage T7 gene 10 (Olins and Rangwala, 1989)
    104..1183    +  CDS            luxA: LUXA1_PHOLU - Experimental evidence at protein level: Swiss-Prot protein existence level 1. Light-emitting reaction in luminous bacteria. From Photorhabdus luminescens (Xenorhabdus luminescens).
   1244..1312    -  CDS            large T antigen (fragment): large T antigen from SV40 (simian virus 40)
   1331..1398    +  CDS            lacZα (fragment): LacZα fragment of β-galactosidase; lacZ fragment
   1402..1830    +  rep_origin     f1 ori (sequence partly withheld): f1 bacteriophage origin of replication; arrow indicates direction of (+) strand synthesis
   1858..1957    -  misc_feature   bom (fragment): basis of mobility region from pBR322
   2059..2094    -  CDS            rop (fragment): Rop protein, which maintains plasmids at low copy number; rop
   2189..2293    +  promoter       AmpR promoter: bla
   2294..3154    +  CDS            AmpR: β-lactamase; bla; confers resistance to ampicillin, carbenicillin, and related antibiotics
   3325..3913    +  rep_origin     ori: high-copy-number ColE1/pMB1/pBR322/pUC origin of replication
>Addgene plasmid #188305 | pTXTL-T7max-LuxA | addgene full sequence | sequence record 374569 | Addgene NGS Result
GGCCTTTTGCTCACATGGCTCGACAGATCTAATTCTAATACGACTCACTATAGGGAAATAATTTTGTTTA
ACTTTAAGAAGGAGATATACCGGTATGACTAGTATGAAATTTGGAAACTTTTTGCTTACATACCAACCTC
CCCAATTTTCTCAAACAGAGGTAATGAAACGTTTGGTTAAATTAGGTCGCATCTCTGAGGAGTGTGGTTT
TGATACCGTATGGTTACTGGAGCATCATTTCACGGAGTTTGGTTTGCTTGGTAACCCTTATGTCGCTGCT
GCATATTTACTTGGCGCGACTAAAAAATTGAATGTAGGAACTGCCGCTATTGTTCTTCCCACAGCCCATC
CAGTACGCCAACTTGAAGATGTGAATTTATTGGATCAAATGTCAAAAGGACGATTTCGGTTTGGTATTTG
CCGAGGGCTTTACAACAAGGACTTTCGCGTATTCGGCACAGATATGAATAACAGTCGCGCCTTAGCGGAA
TGCTGGTACGGGCTGATAAAGAATGGCATGACAGAGGGATATATGGAAGCTGATAATGAACATATCAAGT
TCCATAAGGTAAAAGTAAACCCCGCGGCGTATAGCAGAGGTGGCGCACCGGTTTATGTGGTGGCTGAATC
AGCTTCGACGACTGAGTGGGCTGCTCAATTTGGCCTACCGATGATATTAAGTTGGATTATAAATACTAAC
GAAAAGAAAGCACAACTTGAGCTTTATAATGAAGTGGCTCAAGAATATGGGCACGATATTCATAATATCG
ACCATTGCTTATCATATATAACATCTGTAGATCATGACTCAATTAAAGCGAAAGAGATTTGCCGGAAATT
TCTGGGGCATTGGTATGATTCTTATGTGAATGCTACGACTATTTTTGATGATTCAGACCAAACAAGAGGT
TATGATTTCAATAAAGGGCAGTGGCGTGACTTTGTATTAAAAGGACATAAAGATACTAATCGCCGTATTG
ATTACAGTTACGAAATCAATCCCGTGGGAACGCCGCAGGAATGTATTGACATAATTCAAAAAGACATTGA
TGCTACAGGAATATCAAATATTTGTTGTGGATTTGAAGCTAATGGAACAGTAGACGAAATTATTGCTTCC
ATGAAGCTCTTCCAGTCTGATGTCATGCCATTTCTTAAAGAAAAACAACGTTCGCTATTATATTAACTCG
AGCAAAGCCCGCCGAAAGGCGGGCTTTTCTGTACAACAACAATTGCATTCATTTTATGTTTCAGGTTCAG
GGGGAGATGTGGGAGGTTTTTTAAAGCAAGTAAAACCTCTACAAATGTGGTAAAATCGATAAGGATCCGG
GCTGGCGTAATAGCGAAGAGGCCCGCACCGATCGCCCTTCCCAACAGTTGCGCAGCCTGAATGGCGAATG
G
[124 nt withheld, positions 1402-1525]
C
[91 nt withheld, positions 1527-1617]
A
[49 nt withheld, positions 1619-1667]
CCTTTGACGTTGGAGTCCACGTTCTTT
[37 nt withheld, positions 1695-1731]
ACCCTATCTCGGTCTATTCTTTTGATTTATAAGGGATTTTGCCGATTTCGGCCTATTGGTTAAAAAATGA
GCTGATTTAACAAAAATTTAACGCGAATTTTAACAAAATATTAACGCTTACAATTTCCTGATGCGGTATT
TTCTCCTTACGCATCTGTGCGGTATTTCACACCGCATATGGTGCACTCTCAGTACAATCTGCTCTGATGC
CGCATAGTTAAGCCAGCCCCGACACCCGCCAACACCCGCTGACGCGCCCTGACGGGCTTGTCTGCTCCCG
GCATCCGCTTACAGACAAGCTGTGACCGTCTCCGGGAGCTGCATGTGTCAGAGGTTTTCACCGTCATCAC
CGAAACGCGCGAGACGAAAGGGCCTCGTGATACGCCTATTTTTATAGGTTAATGTCATGATAATAATGGT
TTCTTAGACGTCAGGTGGCACTTTTCGGGGAAATGTGCGCGGAACCCCTATTTGTTTATTTTTCTAAATA
CATTCAAATATGTATCCGCTCATGAGACAATAACCCTGATAAATGCTTCAATAATATTGAAAAAGGAAGA
GTATGAGTATTCAACATTTCCGTGTCGCCCTTATTCCCTTTTTTGCGGCATTTTGCCTTCCTGTTTTTGC
TCACCCAGAAACGCTGGTGAAAGTAAAAGATGCTGAAGATCAGTTGGGTGCACGAGTGGGTTACATCGAA
CTGGATCTCAACAGCGGTAAGATCCTTGAGAGTTTTCGCCCCGAAGAACGTTTTCCAATGATGAGCACTT
TTAAAGTTCTGCTATGTGGCGCGGTATTATCCCGTATTGACGCCGGGCAAGAGCAACTCGGTCGCCGCAT
ACACTATTCTCAGAATGACTTGGTTGAGTACTCACCAGTCACAGAAAAGCATCTTACGGATGGCATGACA
GTAAGAGAATTATGCAGTGCTGCCATAACCATGAGTGATAACACTGCGGCCAACTTACTTCTGACAACGA
TCGGAGGACCGAAGGAGCTAACCGCTTTTTTGCACAACATGGGGGATCATGTAACTCGCCTTGATCGTTG
GGAACCGGAGCTGAATGAAGCCATACCAAACGACGAGCGTGACACCACGATGCCTGTAGCAATGGCAACA
ACGTTGCGCAAACTATTAACTGGCGAACTACTTACTCTAGCTTCCCGGCAACAATTAATAGACTGGATGG
AGGCGGATAAAGTTGCAGGACCACTTCTGCGCTCGGCCCTTCCGGCTGGCTGGTTTATTGCTGATAAATC
TGGAGCCGGTGAGCGTGGGTCGCGCGGTATCATTGCAGCACTGGGGCCAGATGGTAAGCCCTCCCGTATC
GTAGTTATCTACACGACGGGGAGTCAGGCAACTATGGATGAACGAAATAGACAGATCGCTGAGATAGGTG
CCTCACTGATTAAGCATTGGTAACTGTCAGACCAAGTTTACTCATATATACTTTAGATTGATTTAAAACT
TCATTTTTAATTTAAAAGGATCTAGGTGAAGATCCTTTTTGATAATCTCATGACCAAAATCCCTTAACGT
GAGTTTTCGTTCCACTGAGCGTCAGACCCCGTAGAAAAGATCAAAGGATCTTCTTGAGATCCTTTTTTTC
TGCGCGTAATCTGCTGCTTGCAAACAAAAAAACCACCGCTACCAGCGGTGGTTTGTTTGCCGGATCAAGA
GCTACCAACTCTTTTTCCGAAGGTAACTGGCTTCAGCAGAGCGCAGATACCAAATACTGTTCTTCTAGTG
TAGCCGTAGTTAGGCCACCACTTCAAGAACTCTGTAGCACCGCCTACATACCTCGCTCTGCTAATCCTGT
TACCAGTGGCTGCTGCCAGTGGCGATAAGTCGTGTCTTACCGGGTTGGACTCAAGACGATAGTTACCGGA
TAAGGCGCAGCGGTCGGGCTGAACGGGGGGTTCGTGCACACAGCCCAGCTTGGAGCGAACGACCTACACC
GAACTGAGATACCTACAGCGTGAGCTATGAGAAAGCGCCACGCTTCCCGAAGGGAGAAAGGCGGACAGGT
ATCCGGTAAGCGGCAGGGTCGGAACAGGAGAGCGCACGAGGGAGCTTCCAGGGGGAAACGCCTGGTATCT
TTATAGTCCTGTCGGGTTTCGCCACCTCTGACTTGAGCGTCGATTTTTGTGATGCTCGTCAGGGGGGCGG
AGCCTATGGAAAAACGCCAGCAACGCGGCCTTTTTACGGTTCCTGGCCTTTTGCT
