>Addgene plasmid #188305 | pTXTL-T7max-LuxA | depositor partial sequence | sequence record 365525 | LuxA gene
ATGAAATTTGGAAACTTTTTGCTTACATACCAACCTCCCCAATTTTCTCAAACAGAGGTAATGAAACGTT
TGGTTAAATTAGGTCGCATCTCTGAGGAGTGTGGTTTTGATACCGTATGGTTACTGGAGCATCATTTCAC
GGAGTTTGGTTTGCTTGGTAACCCTTATGTCGCTGCTGCATATTTACTTGGCGCGACTAAAAAATTGAAT
GTAGGAACTGCCGCTATTGTTCTTCCCACAGCCCATCCAGTACGCCAACTTGAAGATGTGAATTTATTGG
ATCAAATGTCAAAAGGACGATTTCGGTTTGGTATTTGCCGAGGGCTTTACAACAAGGACTTTCGCGTATT
CGGCACAGATATGAATAACAGTCGCGCCTTAGCGGAATGCTGGTACGGGCTGATAAAGAATGGCATGACA
GAGGGATATATGGAAGCTGATAATGAACATATCAAGTTCCATAAGGTAAAAGTAAACCCCGCGGCGTATA
GCAGAGGTGGCGCACCGGTTTATGTGGTGGCTGAATCAGCTTCGACGACTGAGTGGGCTGCTCAATTTGG
CCTACCGATGATATTAAGTTGGATTATAAATACTAACGAAAAGAAAGCACAACTTGAGCTTTATAATGAA
GTGGCTCAAGAATATGGGCACGATATTCATAATATCGACCATTGCTTATCATATATAACATCTGTAGATC
ATGACTCAATTAAAGCGAAAGAGATTTGCCGGAAATTTCTGGGGCATTGGTATGATTCTTATGTGAATGC
TACGACTATTTTTGATGATTCAGACCAAACAAGAGGTTATGATTTCAATAAAGGGCAGTGGCGTGACTTT
GTATTAAAAGGACATAAAGATACTAATCGCCGTATTGATTACAGTTACGAAATCAATCCCGTGGGAACGC
CGCAGGAATGTATTGACATAATTCAAAAAGACATTGATGCTACAGGAATATCAAATATTTGTTGTGGATT
TGAAGCTAATGGAACAGTAGACGAAATTATTGCTTCCATGAAGCTCTTCCAGTCTGATGTCATGCCATTT
CTTAAAGAAAAACAACGTTCGCTATTATAT
