>Addgene plasmid #188305 | pTXTL-T7max-LuxA | depositor partial sequence | sequence record 365563 | pTXTL-T7max-LuxA sequence 1099 bps
NNNNNNNNNNAGTNNGAATTNGGAACTTTTTGCTTACATACCAACCTCCCCAATTTTCTCAAACAGAGGT
AATGAAACGTTTGGTTAAATTAGGTCGCATCTCTGAGGAGTGTGGTTTTGATACCGTATGGTTACTGGAG
CATCATTTCACGGAGTTTGGTTTGCTTGGTAACCCTTATGTCGCTGCTGCATATTTACTTGGCGCGACTA
AAAAATTGAATGTAGGAACTGCCGCTATTGTTCTTCCCACAGCCCATCCAGTACGCCAACTTGAAGATGT
GAATTTATTGGATCAAATGTCAAAAGGACGATTTCGGTTTGGTATTTGCCGAGGGCTTTACAACAAGGAC
TTTCGCGTATTCGGCACAGATATGAATAACAGTCGCGCCTTAGCGGAATGCTGGTACGGGCTGATAAAGA
ATGGCATGACAGAGGGATATATGGAAGCTGATAATGAACATATCAAGTTCCATAAGGTAAAAGTAAACCC
CGCGGCGTATAGCAGAGGTGGCGCACCGGTTTATGTGGTGGCTGAATCAGCTTCGACGACTGAGTGGGCT
GCTCAATTTGGCCTACCGATGATATTAAGTTGGATTATAAATACTAACGAAAAGAAAGCACAACTTGAGC
TTTATAATGAAGTGGCTCAAGAATATGGGCACGATATTCATAATATCGACCATTGCTTATCATATATAAC
ATCTGTAGATCATGACTCAATTAAAGCGAAAGAGATTTGCCGGAAATTTCTGGGGCATTGGTATGATTCT
TATGTGAATGCTACGACTATTTTTTGATGATTCAGACCAAACAAGAGGTTATGATTTCAATAAAGGGCAG
TGGCGTGACTTTGTATTAAAAGGACATAAAGATACTAATCGCCGTATTGATTACAGTNACGNNNCNATCC
CGTGGNGAACGCCGCNGGAATGTATTGACATNANTTCAAAAANACNTTGGATGCTTACNGNNNNTCNANN
ATTTGNNGNGGNTTTGAAGCTAATNNNNNANNAGACGAAANNNNNGCTTNNNTNNANNNTTCNNNNCNNN
TCNGNNNTGNNNNNNNNNNNNNNNNNNNNNNNNNNNNNNNNNNTTTCNN
