>Addgene plasmid #188305 | pTXTL-T7max-LuxA | depositor partial sequence | sequence record 365564 | pTXTL-T7max-LuxA sequence 1146 bps
NNNNNNNNNNNCTCNNNTNTANNNTAGCGACGTTGTTTTTCTTTAAGAAATGGCATGACATCAGACTGGA
AGAGCTTCATGGAAGCAATAATTTCGTCTACTGTTCCATTAGCTTCAAATCCACAACAAATATTTGATAT
TCCTGTAGCATCAATGTCTTTTTGAATTATGTCAATACATTCCTGCGGCGTTCCCACGGGATTGATTTCG
TAACTGTAATCAATACGGCGATTAGTATCTTTATGTCCTTTTAATACAAAGTCACGCCACTGCCCTTTAT
TGAAATCATAACCTCTTGTTTGGTCTGAATCATCAAAAATAGTCGTAGCATTCACATAAGAATCATACCA
ATGCCCCAGAAATTTCCGGCAAATCTCTTTCGCTTTAATTGAGTCATGATCTACAGATGTTATATATGAT
AAGCAATGGTCGATATTATGAATATCGTGCCCATATTCTTGAGCCACTTCATTATAAAGCTCAAGTTGTG
CTTTCTTTTCGTTAGTATTTATAATCCAACTTAATATCATCGGTAGGCCAAATTGAGCAGCCCACTCAGT
CGTCGAAGCTGATTCAGCCACCACATAAACCGGTGCGCCACCTCTGCTATACGCCGCGGGGTTTACTTTT
ACCTTATGGAACTTGATATGTTCATTATCAGCTTCCATATATCCCTCTGTCATGCCATTCTTTATCAGCC
CGTACCAGCATTCCGCTAAGGCGCGACTGTTATTCATATCTGTGCCGAATACGCGAAAGTCCTTGTTGTA
AAGCCCTCGGCAAATACCAAACCGAAATCGTCCTTTTGACATTTGATCCAATAAATTCACATCTTCAAGT
TGGCGTACTGGATGGGCTGTGGGAAGAACAATAGCGGCAGTTCCTACATTCAATTTTTTTAGTCGCGCCA
AGTAAATATGCAGCAGCGACATAANNGGTTTACCAAGCAAACCNAACTNCCGTGAAATGATGCTNCCAGT
AANCCATANNNTATCAAAACCACACTCCNCAGANATNGCGACNNATTTNANCNAAACGTTTCATTNNNNT
NNNTGANAAANNTNGNGGNNNNNNNNNTNGNNAGCNAAAAANNNNNNAANNNNNTNNNANTCNTANCNNN
NTATCNNNNNTNNNTNAAANNNNNNN
